>Addgene plasmid #204463 | pMZ103-rbs1-m1 | depositor full sequence | sequence record 396988 | pMZ103-rbs1-m1 sequence 6677 bps
ATGCACGAACCCCCCGTTCAGTCCGACCGCTGCGCCTTATCCGGTAACTATCGTCTTGAGTCCAACCCGG
AAAGACATGCAAAAGCACCACTGGCAGCAGCCACTGGTAATTGATTTAGAGGAGTTAGTCTTGAAGTCAT
GCGCCGGTTAAGGCTAAACTGAAAGGACAAGTTTTGGTGACTGCGCTCCTCCAAGCCAGTTACCTCGGTT
CAAAGAGTTGGTAGCTCAGAGAACCTTCGAAAAACCGCCCTGCAAGGCGGTTTTTTCGTTTTCAGAGCAA
GAGATTACGCGCAGACCAAAACGATCTCAAGAAGATCATCTTATTAAGGGGTCTGACGCTCAGTGGAACG
AAAAATCAATCTAAAGTATATATGAGTAAACTTGGTCTGACAGTTACCTTAGAAAAACTCATCGAGCATC
AAATGAAACTGCAATTTATTCATATCAGGATTATCAATACCATATTTTTGAAAAAGCCGTTTCTGTAATG
AAGGAGAAAACTCACCGAGGCAGTTCCATAGGATGGCAAGATCCTGGTATCGGTCTGCGATTCCGACTCG
TCCAACATCAATACAACCTATTAATTTCCCCTCGTCAAAAATAAGGTTATCAAGTGAGAAATCACCATGA
GTGACGACTGAATCCGGTGAGAATGGCAAAAGCTTATGCATTTCTTTCCAGACTTGTTCAACAGGCCAGC
CATTACGCTCGTCATCAAAATCACTCGCATCAACCAAACCGTTATTCATTCGTGATTGCGCCTGAGCGAG
ACGAAATACGCGATCGCTGTTAAAAGGACAATTACAAACAGGAATCGAATGCAACCGGCGCAGGAACACT
GCCAGCGCATCAACAATATTTTCACCTGAATCAGGATATTCTTCTAATACCTGGAATGCTGTTTTCCCGG
GGATCGCAGTGGTGAGTAACCATGCATCATCAGGAGTACGGATAAAATGCTTGATGGTCGGAAGAGGCAT
AAATTCCGTCAGCCAGTTTAGTCTGACCATCTCATCTGTAACATCATTGGCAACGCTACCTTTGCCATGT
TTCAGAAACAACTCTGGCGCATCGGGCTTCCCATACAATCGATAGATTGTCGCACCTGATTGCCCGACAT
TATCGCGAGCCCATTTATACCCATATAAATCAGCATCCATGTTGGAATTTAATCGCGGCCTGGAGCAAGA
CGTTTCCCGTTGAATATGGCTCATAACACCCCTTGTATTACTGTTTATGTAAGCAGACAGTTTTATTGTT
CATGATGATATATTTTTATCTTGTGCAATGTACATCAGAGATTTTGAGACACAACCAATTATTGAAGGCC
TCCCTAACGGGGGGCCTTTTTTTGTTTCTGGACTCCCGCTTTTCGAGCCTAGCAAGGGTCCGGGTTCACC
GAAATCTATCTCATTTGCTAGTTATAAAATTATGAAATTTGCGTAAATTCTTCACTGAAGCTGTCACCGG
ATGTGCTTTCCGGTCTGATGAGTCCGTGAGGACGAAACAGCCTCTACAAATAATTTTGTTTAATACTAGA
GAAAGAGGGGAAATACTAGATGGTGAGCAAGGGCGAGGAGCTGTTCACCGGGGTGGTGCCCATCCTGGTC
GAGCTGGACGGCGACGTAAACGGCCACAAGTTCAGCGTGTCCGGCGAGGGCGAGGGCGATGCCACCTACG
GCAAGCTGACCCTGAAGTTCATCTGCACCACAGGCAAGCTGCCCGTGCCCTGGCCCACCCTCGTGACCAC
CTTCGGCTACGGCCTGCAATGCTTCGCCCGCTACCCCGACCACATGAAGCTGCACGACTTCTTCAAGTCC
GCCATGCCCGAAGGCTACGTCCAGGAGCGCACCATCTTCTTCAAGGACGACGGCAACTACAAGACCCGCG
CCGAGGTGAAGTTCGAGGGCGACACCCTGGTGAACCGCATCGAGCTGAAGGGCATCGACTTCAAGGAGGA
CGGCAACATCCTGGGGCACAAGCTGGAGTACAACTACAACAGCCACAACGTCTATATCATGGCCGACAAG
CAGAAGAACGGCATCAAGGTGAACTTCAAGATCCGCCACAACATCGAGGACGGCAGCGTGCAGCTCGCCG
ACCACTACCAGCAGAACACCCCAATCGGCGACGGCCCCGTGCTGCTGCCCGACAACCACTACCTTAGCTA
CCAGTCCGCCCTGAGCAAAGACCCCAACGAGAAGCGCGATCACATGGTCCTGCTGGAGTTCGTGACCGCC
GCCGGGATCACTCTCGGCATGGACGAGCTGTACAAGTAACTCGGTACCAAATTCCAGAAAAGAGGCCTCC
CGAAAGGGGGGCCTTTTTTCGTTTTGGTCCAATGGTCACCATATATCAAGTTTACGGCTAGCTCAGTCCT
AGGTACTATGCTAGCTACTAGAGAAAGAGGAGAAATACTAGATGGCTGAAGCGCAAAATGATCCCCTGCT
GCCGGGATACTCGTTTAATGCCCATCTGGTGGCGGGTTTAACGCCGATTGAGGCCAACGGTTATCTCGAT
TTTTTTATCGACCGACCGCTGGGAATGAAAGGTTATATTCTCAATCTCACCATTCGCGGTCAGGGGGTGG
TGAAAAATCAGGGACGAGAATTTGTTTGCCGACCGGGTGATATTTTGCTGTTCCCGCCAGGAGAGATTCA
TCACTACGGTCGTCATCCGGAGGCTCGCGAATGGTATCACCAGTGGGTTTACTTTCGTCCGCGCGCCTAC
TGGCATGAATGGCTTAACTGGCCGTCAATATTTGCCAATACGGGGTTCTTTCGCCCGGATGAAGCGCACC
AGCCGCATTTCAGCGACCTGTTTGGGCAAATCATTAACGCCGGGCAAGGGGAAGGGCGCTATTCGGAGCT
GCTGGCGATAAATCTGCTTGAGCAATTGTTACTGCGGCGCATGGAAGCGATTAACGAGTCGCTCCATCCA
CCGATGGATAATCGGGTACGCGAGGCTTGTCAGTACATCAGCGATCACCTGGCAGACAGCAATTTTGATA
TCGCCAGCGTCGCACAGCATGTTTGCTTGTCGCCGTCGCGTCTGTCACATCTTTTCCGCCAGCAGTTAGG
GATTAGCGTCTTAAGCTGGCGCGAGGACCAACGTATCAGCCAGGCGAAGCTGCTTTTGAGCACCACCCGG
ATGCCTATCGCCACCGTCGGTCGCAATGTTGGTTTTGACGATCAACTCTATTTCTCGCGGGTATTTAAAA
AATGCACCGGGGCCAGCCCGAGCGAGTTCCGTGCCGGTTAATAACCAATTATTGAAGGCCGCTAACGCGG
CCTTTTTTTGTTTCTGATCTCCCAATGGCGGCGCGCCATCGAATGGCGCAAAACCTTTCGCGGTATGGCA
TGATAGCGCCCGGAAGAGAGTCAATTCAGGGTGGTGAATATGAAACCAGTAACGTTATACGATGTCGCAG
AGTATGCCGGTGTCTCTTATCAGACCGTTTCCCGCGTGGTGAACCAGGCCAGCCACGTTTCTGCGAAAAC
GCGGGAAAAAGTGGAAGCGGCGATGGCGGAGCTGAATTACATTCCCAACCGCGTGGCACAACAACTGGCG
GGCAAACAGTCGTTGCTGATTGGCGTTGCCACCTCCAGTCTGGCCCTGCACGCGCCGTCGCAAATTGTCG
CGGCGATTAAATCTCGCGCCGATCAACTGGGTGCCAGCGTGGTGGTGTCGATGGTAGAACGAAGCGGCGT
CGAAGCCTGTAAAGCGGCGGTGCACAATCTTCTCGCGCAACGCGTCAGTGGGCTGATCATTAACTATCCG
CTGGATGACCAGGATGCCATTGCTGTGGAAGCTGCCTGCACTAATGTTCCGGCGTTATTTCTTGATGTCT
CTGACCAGACACCCATCAACAGTATTATTTTCTCCCATGAGGACGGTACGCGACTGGGCGTGGAGCATCT
GGTCGCATTGGGTCACCAGCAAATCGCGCTGTTAGCGGGCCCATTAAGTTCTGTCTCGGCGCGTCTGCGT
CTGGCTGGCTGGCATAAATATCTCACTCGCAATCAAATTCAGCCGATAGCGGAACGGGAAGGCGACTGGA
GTGCCATGTCCGGTTTTCAACAAACCATGCAAATGCTGAATGAGGGCATCGTTCCCACTGCGATGCTGGT
TGCCAACGATCAGATGGCGCTGGGCGCAATGCGCGCCATTACCGAGTCCGGGCTGCGCGTTGGTGCGGAT
ATCTCGGTAGTGGGATACGACGATACCGAAGATAGCTCATGTTATATCCCGCCGTTAACCACCATCAAAC
AGGATTTTCGCCTGCTGGGGCAAACCAGCGTGGACCGCTTGCTGCAACTCTCTCAGGGCCAGGCGGTGAA
GGGCAATCAGCTGTTGCCAGTCTCACTGGTGAAAAGAAAAACCACCCTGGCGCCCAATACGCAAACCGCC
TCTCCCCGCGCGTTGGCCGATTCATTAATGCAGCTGGCACGACAGGTTTCCCGACTGGAAAGCGGGCAGT
GACAATCCAGGAGGAAAAAAATGTCCAGATTAGATAAAAGTAAAGTGATTAACAGCGCATTAGAGCTGCT
TAATGAGGTCGGAATCGAAGGTTTAACAACCCGTAAACTCGCCCAGAAGCTAGGTGTAGAGCAGCCTACA
TTGTATTGGCATGTAAAAAATAAGCGGGCTTTGCTCGACGCCTTAGCCATTGAGATGTTAGATAGGCACC
ATACTCACTTTTGCCCTTTAGAAGGGGAAAGCTGGCAAGATTTTTTACGTAATAACGCTAAAAGTTTTAG
ATGTGCTTTACTAAGTCATCGCGATGGAGCAAAAGTACATTTAGGTACACGGCCTACAGAAAAACAGTAT
GAAACTCTCGAAAATCAATTAGCCTTTTTATGCCAACAAGGTTTTTCACTAGAGAATGCATTATATGCAC
TCAGCGCTGTGGGGCATTTTACTTTAGGTTGCGTATTGGAAGATCAAGAGCATCAAGTCGCTAAAGAAGA
AAGGGAAACACCTACTACTGATAGTATGCCGCCATTATTACGACAAGCTATCGAATTATTTGATCACCAA
GGTGCAGAGCCAGCCTTCTTATTCGGCCTTGAATTGATCATATGCGGATTAGAAAAACAACTTAAATGTG
AAAGTGGGTCCTAATCTAATTTAACAAAAGGTTTTCCAATTTATGGCCTTGGTTGACGGTTTTCTTGAGC
TGGAACGCTCAAGTGGAAAATTGGAGTGGAGCGCCATCCTGCAGAAGATGGCGAGCGACCTTGGATTCTC
GAAGATCCTGTTCGGCCTGTTGCCTAAGGACAGCCAGGACTACGAGAACGCCTTCATCGTCGGCAACTAC
CCGGCCGCCTGGCGCGAGCATTACGACCGGGCTGGCTACGCGCGGGTCGACCCGACGGTCAGTCACTGTA
CCCAGAGCGTACTGCCGATTTTCTGGGAACCGTCCATCTACCAGACGCGAAAGCAGCACGAGTTCTTCGA
GGAAGCCTCGGCCGCCGGCCTGGTGTATGGGCTGACCATGCCGCTGCATGGTGCTCGCGGCGAACTCGGC
AACCTGAGCCTCAGCGTGGAAGCGGAAAACCGGGCCGAGGCCAACCGTTTCATGGAGTCGGTCCTGCCGA
CCCTGTGGATGCTCAAGGACTACGCACTGCAGAGCGGTGCCGGACTGGCCTTCGAACATCCGGTCAGCAA
ACCGGTGGTTCTGACCAGCCGGGAGAAGGAAGTGTTGCAGTGGTGCGCCATCGGCAAGACCAGTTGGGAG
ATATCGGTTATCTGCAACTGCTCGGAAGCCAATGTGAACTTCCATATGGGAAATATTCGGCGGAAGTTCG
GTGTGACCTCCCGCCGCGTAGCGGCCATTATGGCCGTTAATTTGGGTCTTATTACTCTCTGACCATAATT
GGTAACGAATCAGACAATTGACGGCTCGAGGGAGTAGCATAGGGTTTGCAGAATCCCTGCTTCGTCCATT
TGACAGGCACATTATGCATCGATGATAAGCTGTCAAACATGAGCAGATCCTCTACGCCGGACGCATCGTG
GCCGGCATCACCGGCGCCACAGGTGCGGTTGCTGGCGCCTATATCGCCGACATCACCGATGGGGAAGATC
GGGCTCGCCACTTCGGGCTCATGAGCAAATATTTTATCTGAGGTGCTTCCTCGCTCACTGACTCGCTGCA
CGAGGCAGACCTCAGCGCTAGCGGAGTGTATACTGGCTTACTATGTTGGCACTGATGAGGGTGTCAGTGA
AGTGCTTCATGTGGCAGGAGAAAAAAGGCTGCACCGGTGCGTCAGCAGAATATGTGATACAGGATATATT
CCGCTTCCTCGCTCACTGACTCGCTACGCTCGGTCGTTCGACTGCGGCGAGCGGAAATGGCTTACGAACG
GGGCGGAGATTTCCCGGAAGATGCCAGGAAGATACTTAACAGGGAAGTGAGAGGGCCGCGGCAAAGCCGT
TTTTCCATAGGCTCCGCCCCCCTGACAAGCATCACGAAATCTGACGCTCAAATCAGTGGTGGCGAAACCC
GACAGGACTATAAAGATACCAGGCGTTTCCCCCTGGCGGCTCCCTCGTGCGCTCTCCTGTTCCTGCCTTT
CGGTTTACCGGTGTCATTCCGCTGTTATGGCCGCGTTTGTCTCATTCCACGCCTGACACTCAGTTCCGGG
TAGGCAGTTCGCTCCAAGCTGGACTGT
Features (pLannotate 1.2.2; 15 found; start..end, strand, type, name):
    399..1214    -  CDS            KanR: aminoglycoside phosphotransferase; aph(3')-Ia; confers resistance to kanamycin in bacteria or G418 (Geneticin®) in eukaryotes
   1461..1510    +  misc_RNA       sTRSV HHRz: hammerhead ribozyme from the tobacco ringspot virus satellite RNA (Khvorova et al., 2003)
   1560..2279    +  CDS            EYFP: enhanced YFP mammalian codon-optimized
   2367..2385    +  promoter       J23119(SpeI) promoter (fragment): bacterial promoter (Registry of Standard Biological Parts BBa J23119) modified to end with an SpeI site
   2422..3259    +  CDS            araC (fragment): L-arabinose regulatory protein; araC
   3326..3399    +  promoter       lacI promoter (fragment): lacI
   3400..4479    +  CDS            lacI: LACI_ECOLI - Experimental evidence at protein level: Swiss-Prot protein existence level 1. Repressor of the lactose operon. Binds allolactose as an inducer. From Escherichia coli (strain K12).
   4501..5121    +  CDS            tetR: TETR2_ECOLX - Experimental evidence at protein level: Swiss-Prot protein existence level 1. TetR is the repressor of the tetracycline resistance element; its N-terminal region forms a helix-turn-helix structure and binds DNA. Binding of tetracycline to TetR reduces the repressor affinity for the tetracycline resistance gene (tetA) promoter operator sites. From Escherichia coli.
   5153..5869    +  CDS            lasR: LASR_PSEAE - Experimental evidence at protein level: Swiss-Prot protein existence level 1. Transcriptional activator of elastase structural gene (LasB). Binds to the PAI autoinducer. From Pseudomonas aeruginosa (strain ATCC 15692 / DSM 22644 / CIP 104116 / JCM 14847 / LMG 12228 / 1C / PRS 101 / PAO1).
   5968..5986    -  promoter       tet promoter (fragment): E. coli promoter for tetracycline efflux protein gene
   5996..6116    +  CDS            TcR (fragment): tetracycline efflux protein; tet; confers resistance to tetracycline
   6135..6157    -  rep_origin     RSF ori (fragment): Plasmids containing the RSF 1030 origin of replication can be propagated in E. coli cells that contain additional plasmids with compatible origins.
   6174..6200    +  misc_feature   bom (fragment): basis of mobility region from pBR322
   6299..6354    -  rep_origin     RSF ori (fragment): Plasmids containing the RSF 1030 origin of replication can be propagated in E. coli cells that contain additional plasmids with compatible origins.
   6442..310     -  rep_origin     p15A ori (across the origin): Plasmids containing the medium-copy-number p15A origin of replication can be propagated in E. coli cells that contain a second plasmid with the ColE1 origin.
