>Addgene plasmid #204463 | pMZ103-rbs1-m1 | addgene full sequence | sequence record 403668 | Addgene NGS Result
ATGCACGMACCCCCCGTTCAGTCCGACCGCTGCGCCTTATCCGGTAACTATCGTCTTGAGTCCAACCCGG
AAAGACATGCAAAAGCACCACTGGCAGCAGCCACTGGTAATTGATTTAGAGGAGTTAGTCTTGAAGTCAT
GCGCCGGTTAAGGCTAAACTGAAAGGACAAGTTTTGGTGACTGCGCTCCTCCAAGCCAGTTACCTCGGTT
CAAAGAGTTGGTAGCTCAGAGAACCTTCGAAAAACCGCCCTGCAAGGCGGTTTTTTCGTTTTCAGAGCAA
GAGATTACGCGCAGACCAAAACGATCTCAAGAAGATCATCTTATTAAGGGGTCTGACGCTCAGTGGAACG
AAAAATCAATCTAAAGTATATATGAGTAAACTTGGTCTGACAGTTACCTTAGAAAAACTCATCGAGCATC
AAATGAAACTGCAATTTATTCATATCAGGATTATCAATACCATATTTTTGAAAAAGCCGTTTCTGTAATG
AAGGAGAAAACTCACCGAGGCAGTTCCATAGGATGGCAAGATCCTGGTATCGGTCTGCGATTCCGACTCG
TCCAACATCAATACAACCTATTAATTTCCCCTCGTCAAAAATAAGGTTATCAAGTGAGAAATCACCATGA
GTGACGACTGAATCCGGTGAGAATGGCAAAAGCTTATGCATTTCTTTCCAGACTTGTTCAACAGGCCAGC
CATTACGCTCGTCATCAAAATCACTCGCATCAACCAAACCGTTATTCATTCGTGATTGCGCCTGAGCGAG
ACGAAATACGCGATCGCTGTTAAAAGGACAATTACAAACAGGAATCGAATGCAACCGGCGCAGGAACACT
GCCAGCGCATCAACAATATTTTCACCTGAATCAGGATATTCTTCTAATACCTGGAATGCTGTTTTCCCGG
GGATCGCAGTGGTGAGTAACCATGCATCATCAGGAGTACGGATAAAATGCTTGATGGTCGGAAGAGGCAT
AAATTCCGTCAGCCAGTTTAGTCTGACCATCTCATCTGTAACATCATTGGCAACGCTACCTTTGCCATGT
TTCAGAAACAACTCTGGCGCATCGGGCTTCCCATACAATCGATAGATTGTCGCACCTGATTGCCCGACAT
TATCGCGAGCCCATTTATACCCATATAAATCAGCATCCATGTTGGAATTTAATCGCGGCCTGGAGCAAGA
CGTTTCCCGTTGAATATGGCTCATAACACCCCTTGTATTACTGTTTATGTAAGCAGACAGTTTTATTGTT
CATGATGATATATTTTTATCTTGTGCAATGTACATCAGAGATTTTGAGACACAACCAATTATTGAAGGCC
TCCCTAACGGGGGGCCTTTTTTTGTTTCTGGACTCCCGCTTTTCGAGCCTAGCAAGGGTCCGGGTTCACC
GAAATCTATCTCATTTGCTAGTTATAAAATTATGAAATTTGCGTAAATTCTTCACTGAAGCTGTCACCGG
ATGTGCTTTCCGGTCTGATGAGTCCGTGAGGACGAAACAGCCTCTACAAATAATTTTGTTTAATACTAGA
GAAAGAGGGGAAATACTAGATGGTGAGCAAGGGCGAGGAGCTGTTCACCGGGGTGGTGCCCATCCTGGTC
GAGCTGGACGGCGACGTAAACGGCCACAAGTTCAGCGTGTCCGGCGAGGGCGAGGGCGATGCCACCTACG
GCAAGCTGACCCTGAAGTTCATCTGCACCACAGGCAAGCTGCCCGTGCCCTGGCCCACCCTCGTGACCAC
CTTCGGCTACGGCCTGCAATGCTTCGCCCGCTACCCCGACCACATGAAGCTGCACGACTTCTTCAAGTCC
GCCATGCCCGAAGGCTACGTCCAGGAGCGCACCATCTTCTTCAAGGACGACGGCAACTACAAGACCCGCG
CCGAGGTGAAGTTCGAGGGCGACACCCTGGTGAACCGCATCGAGCTGAAGGGCATCGACTTCAAGGAGGA
CGGCAACATCCTGGGGCACAAGCTGGAGTACAACTACAACAGCCACAACGTCTATATCATGGCCGACAAG
CAGAAGAACGGCATCAAGGTGAACTTCAAGATCCGCCACAACATCGAGGACGGCAGCGTGCAGCTCGCCG
ACCACTACCAGCAGAACACCCCAATCGGCGACGGCCCCGTGCTGCTGCCCGACAACCACTACCTTAGCTA
CCAGTCCGCCCTGAGCAAAGACCCCAACGAGAAGCGCGATCACATGGTCCTGCTGGAGTTCGTGACCGCC
GCCGGGATCACTCTCGGCATGGACGAGCTGTACAAGTAACTCGGTACCAAATTCCAGAAAAGAGGCCTCC
CGAAAGGGGGGCCTTTTTTCGTTTTGGTCCAATGGTCACCATATATCAAGTTTACGGCTAGCTCAGTCCT
AGGTACTATGCTAGCTACTAGAGAAAGAGGAGAAATACTAGATGGCTGAAGCGCAAAATGATCCCCTGCT
GCCGGGATACTCGTTTAATGCCCATCTGGTGGCGGGTTTAACGCCGATTGAGGCCAACGGTTATCTCGAT
TTTTTTATCGACCGACCGCTGGGAATGAAAGGTTATATTCTCAATCTCACCATTCGCGGTCAGGGGGTGG
TGAAAAATCAGGGACGAGAATTTGTTTGCCGACCGGGTGATATTTTGCTGTTCCCGCCAGGAGAGATTCA
TCACTACGGTCGTCATCCGGAGGCTCGCGAATGGTATCACCAGTGGGTTTACTTTCGTCCGCGCGCCTAC
TGGCATGAATGGCTTAACTGGCCGTCAATATTTGCCAATACGGGGTTCTTTCGCCCGGATGAAGCGCACC
AGCCGCATTTCAGCGACCTGTTTGGGCAAATCATTAACGCCGGGCAAGGGGAAGGGCGCTATTCGGAGCT
GCTGGCGATAAATCTGCTTGAGCAATTGTTACTGCGGCGCATGGAAGCGATTAACGAGTCGCTCCATCCA
CCGATGGATAATCGGGTACGCGAGGCTTGTCAGTACATCAGCGATCACCTGGCAGACAGCAATTTTGATA
TCGCCAGCGTCGCACAGCATGTTTGCTTGTCGCCGTCGCGTCTGTCACATCTTTTCCGCCAGCAGTTAGG
GATTAGCGTCTTAAGCTGGCGCGAGGACCAACGTATCAGCCAGGCGAAGCTGCTTTTGAGCACCACCCGG
ATGCCTATCGCCACCGTCGGTCGCAATGTTGGTTTTGACGATCAACTCTATTTCTCGCGGGTATTTAAAA
AATGCACCGGGGCCAGCCCGAGCGAGTTCCGTGCCGGTTAATAACCAATTATTGAAGGCCGCTAACGCGG
CCTTTTTTTGTTTCTGATCTCCCAATGGCGGCGCGCCATCGAATGGCGCAAAACCTTTCGCGGTATGGCA
TGATAGCGCCCGGAAGAGAGTCAATTCAGGGTGGTGAATATGAAACCAGTAACGTTATACGATGTCGCAG
AGTATGCCGGTGTCTCTTATCAGACCGTTTCCCGCGTGGTGAACCAGGCCAGCCACGTTTCTGCGAAAAC
GCGGGAAAAAGTGGAAGCGGCGATGGCGGAGCTGAATTACATTCCCAACCGCGTGGCACAACAACTGGCG
GGCAAACAGTCGTTGCTGATTGGCGTTGCCACCTCCAGTCTGGCCCTGCACGCGCCGTCGCAAATTGTCG
CGGCGATTAAATCTCGCGCCGATCAACTGGGTGCCAGCGTGGTGGTGTCGATGGTAGAACGAAGCGGCGT
CGAAGCCTGTAAAGCGGCGGTGCACAATCTTCTCGCGCAACGCGTCAGTGGGCTGATCATTAACTATCCG
CTGGATGACCAGGATGCCATTGCTGTGGAAGCTGCCTGCACTAATGTTCCGGCGTTATTTCTTGATGTCT
CTGACCAGACACCCATCAACAGTATTATTTTCTCCCATGAGGACGGTACGCGACTGGGCGTGGAGCATCT
GGTCGCATTGGGTCACCAGCAAATCGCGCTGTTAGCGGGCCCATTAAGTTCTGTCTCGGCGCGTCTGCGT
CTGGCTGGCTGGCATAAATATCTCACTCGCAATCAAATTCAGCCGATAGCGGAACGGGAAGGCGACTGGA
GTGCCATGTCCGGTTTTCAACAAACCATGCAAATGCTGAATGAGGGCATCGTTCCCACTGCGATGCTGGT
TGCCAACGATCAGATGGCGCTGGGCGCAATGCGCGCCATTACCGAGTCCGGGCTGCGCGTTGGTGCGGAT
ATCTCGGTAGTGGGATACGACGATACCGAAGATAGCTCATGTTATATCCCGCCGTTAACCACCATCAAAC
AGGATTTTCGCCTGCTGGGGCAAACCAGCGTGGACCGCTTGCTGCAACTCTCTCAGGGCCAGGCGGTGAA
GGGCAATCAGCTGTTGCCAGTCTCACTGGTGAAAAGAAAAACCACCCTGGCGCCCAATACGCAAACCGCC
TCTCCCCGCGCGTTGGCCGATTCATTAATGCAGCTGGCACGACAGGTTTCCCGACTGGAAAGCGGGCAGT
GACAATCCAGGAGGAAAAAAATGTCCAGATTAGATAAAAGTAAAGTGATTAACAGCGCATTAGAGCTGCT
TAATGAGGTCGGAATCGAAGGTTTAACAACCCGTAAACTCGCCCAGAAGCTAGGTGTAGAGCAGCCTACA
TTGTATTGGCATGTAAAAAATAAGCGGGCTTTGCTCGACGCCTTAGCCATTGAGATGTTAGATAGGCACC
ATACTCACTTTTGCCCTTTAGAAGGGGAAAGCTGGCAAGATTTTTTACGTAATAACGCTAAAAGTTTTAG
ATGTGCTTTACTAAGTCATCGCGATGGAGCAAAAGTACATTTAGGTACACGGCCTACAGAAAAACAGTAT
GAAACTCTCGAAAATCAATTAGCCTTTTTATGCCAACAAGGTTTTTCACTAGAGAATGCATTATATGCAC
TCAGCGCTGTGGGGCATTTTACTTTAGGTTGCGTATTGGAAGATCAAGAGCATCAAGTCGCTAAAGAAGA
AAGGGAAACACCTACTACTGATAGTATGCCGCCATTATTACGACAAGCTATCGAATTATTTGATCACCAA
GGTGCAGAGCCAGCCTTCTTATTCGGCCTTGAATTGATCATATGCGGATTAGAAAAACAACTTAAATGTG
AAAGTGGGTCCTAATCTAATTTAACAAAAGGTTTTCCAATTTATGGCCTTGGTTGACGGTTTTCTTGAGC
TGGAACGCTCAAGTGGAAAATTGGAGTGGAGCGCCATCCTGCAGAAGATGGCGAGCGACCTTGGATTCTC
GAAGATCCTGTTCGGCCTGTTGCCTAAGGACAGCCAGGACTACGAGAACGCCTTCATCGTCGGCAACTAC
CCGGCCGCCTGGCGCGAGCATTACGACCGGGCTGGCTACGCGCGGGTCGACCCGACGGTCAGTCACTGTA
CCCAGAGCGTACTGCCGATTTTCTGGGAACCGTCCATCTACCAGACGCGAAAGCAGCACGAGTTCTTCGA
GGAAGCCTCGGCCGCCGGCCTGGTGTATGGGCTGACCATGCCGCTGCATGGTGCTCGCGGCGAACTCGGC
AACCTGAGCCTCAGCGTGGAAGCGGAAAACCGGGCCGAGGCCAACCGTTTCATGGAGTCGGTCCTGCCGA
CCCTGTGGATGCTCAAGGACTACGCACTGCAGAGCGGTGCCGGACTGGCCTTCGAACATCCGGTCAGCAA
ACCGGTGGTTCTGACCAGCCGGGAGAAGGAAGTGTTGCAGTGGTGCGCCATCGGCAAGACCAGTTGGGAG
ATATCGGTTATCTGCAACTGCTCGGAAGCCAATGTGAACTTCCATATGGGAAATATTCGGCGGAAGTTCG
GTGTGACCTCCCGCCGCGTAGCGGCCATTATGGCCGTTAATTTGGGTCTTATTACTCTCTGACCATAATT
GGTAACGAATCAGACAATTGACGGCTCGAGGGAGTAGCATAGGGTTTGCAGAATCCCTGCTTCGTCCATT
TGACAGGCACATTATGCATCGATGATAAGCTGTCAAACATGAGCAGATCCTCTACGCCGGACGCATCGTG
GCCGGCATCACCGGCGCCACAGGTGCGGTTGCTGGCGCCTATATCGCCGACATCACCGATGGGGAAGATC
GGGCTCGCCACTTCGGGCTCATGAGCAAATATTTTATCTGAGGTGCTTCCTCGCTCACTGACTCGCTGCA
CGAGGCAGACCTCAGCGCTAGCGGAGTGTATACTGGCTTACTATGTTGGCACTGATGAGGGTGTCAGTGA
AGTGCTTCATGTGGCAGGAGAAAAAAGGCTGCACCGGTGCGTCAGCAGAATATGTGATACAGGATATATT
CCGCTTCCTCGCTCACTGACTCGCTACGCTCGGTCGTTCGACTGCGGCGAGCGGAAATGGCTTACGAACG
GGGCGGAGATTTCCCGGAAGATGCCAGGAAGATACTTAACAGGGAAGTGAGAGGGCCGCGGCAAAGCCGT
TTTTCCATAGGCTCCGCCCCCCTGACAAGCATCACGAAATCTGACGCTCAAATCAGTGGTGGCGAAACCC
GACAGGACTATAAAGATACCAGGCGTTTCCCCCTGGCGGCTCCCTCGTGCGCTCTCCTGTTCCTGCCTTT
CGGTTTACCGGTGTCATTCCGCTGTTATGGCCGCGTTTGTCTCATTCCACGCCTGACACTCAGTTCCGGG
TAGGCAGTTCGCTCCAAGCTGGACTGT
Features (pLannotate 1.2.2; 15 found; start..end, strand, type, name):
    399..1214    -  CDS            KanR: aminoglycoside phosphotransferase; aph(3')-Ia; confers resistance to kanamycin in bacteria or G418 (Geneticin®) in eukaryotes
   1461..1510    +  misc_RNA       sTRSV HHRz: hammerhead ribozyme from the tobacco ringspot virus satellite RNA (Khvorova et al., 2003)
   1560..2279    +  CDS            EYFP: enhanced YFP mammalian codon-optimized
   2367..2385    +  promoter       J23119(SpeI) promoter (fragment): bacterial promoter (Registry of Standard Biological Parts BBa J23119) modified to end with an SpeI site
   2422..3259    +  CDS            araC (fragment): L-arabinose regulatory protein; araC
   3326..3399    +  promoter       lacI promoter (fragment): lacI
   3400..4479    +  CDS            lacI: LACI_ECOLI - Experimental evidence at protein level: Swiss-Prot protein existence level 1. Repressor of the lactose operon. Binds allolactose as an inducer. From Escherichia coli (strain K12).
   4501..5121    +  CDS            tetR: TETR2_ECOLX - Experimental evidence at protein level: Swiss-Prot protein existence level 1. TetR is the repressor of the tetracycline resistance element; its N-terminal region forms a helix-turn-helix structure and binds DNA. Binding of tetracycline to TetR reduces the repressor affinity for the tetracycline resistance gene (tetA) promoter operator sites. From Escherichia coli.
   5153..5869    +  CDS            lasR: LASR_PSEAE - Experimental evidence at protein level: Swiss-Prot protein existence level 1. Transcriptional activator of elastase structural gene (LasB). Binds to the PAI autoinducer. From Pseudomonas aeruginosa (strain ATCC 15692 / DSM 22644 / CIP 104116 / JCM 14847 / LMG 12228 / 1C / PRS 101 / PAO1).
   5968..5986    -  promoter       tet promoter (fragment): E. coli promoter for tetracycline efflux protein gene
   5996..6116    +  CDS            TcR (fragment): tetracycline efflux protein; tet; confers resistance to tetracycline
   6135..6157    -  rep_origin     RSF ori (fragment): Plasmids containing the RSF 1030 origin of replication can be propagated in E. coli cells that contain additional plasmids with compatible origins.
   6174..6200    +  misc_feature   bom (fragment): basis of mobility region from pBR322
   6299..6354    -  rep_origin     RSF ori (fragment): Plasmids containing the RSF 1030 origin of replication can be propagated in E. coli cells that contain additional plasmids with compatible origins.
   6442..310     -  rep_origin     p15A ori (across the origin): Plasmids containing the medium-copy-number p15A origin of replication can be propagated in E. coli cells that contain a second plasmid with the ColE1 origin.
