[The description below was written by a language model from this plasmid's Addgene catalogue record and pLannotate feature annotations shown in this document.]
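Description:
pMZ103-rbs1-m1 is a bacterial synthetic-biology plasmid built on the pAN871 backbone that acts as a whole-cell biosensor for the Pseudomonas aeruginosa quorum-sensing signal 3OC12-HSL. It is maintained in E. coli through a p15A origin of replication, which is compatible with ColE1-type plasmids, and is selected with kanamycin via an aph(3')-Ia aminoglycoside phosphotransferase gene. The catalogue lists it as low copy. The sequenced record is 6,677 nt. Short annotated matches to RSF ori, bom, the tet promoter and TcR are only fragments near the origin, most likely backbone remnants rather than functional parts.

The sensing module is the lasR gene carrying an A127N substitution, which the record says gives improved specificity for 3OC12-HSL. It was inserted by BsaI cloning directly downstream of tetR, and the record describes it as expressed "in an operon". The feature table shows a lacI promoter fragment followed by lacI, tetR and lasR in the same orientation, consistent with co-transcription of these regulators. An araC fragment preceded by a J23119-type constitutive promoter fragment lies upstream, another inherited backbone regulator.

The output module is EYFP under the LasR-responsive PLas promoter, which pLannotate did not annotate. An sTRSV hammerhead ribozyme sits just upstream of the reporter coding sequence, a part commonly used to cleave the 5' leader and insulate translation from promoter context. When 3OC12-HSL binds LasR, the activator turns on PLas and fluorescence reports signal level. The "rbs1" in the name suggests a particular ribosome binding site variant, but the record does not explain it. The plasmid comes from work mapping the LasR sequence-function landscape to find more signal-specific sensors.
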