Addgene plasmid #204463: pMZ103-rbs1-m1
Purpose: This is a biosensor with improved specificity to 3OC12-HSL, containing LasR A127N mutation.
Depositing lab: Lauren Andrews. Depositing organization: University of Massachusetts, Amherst. Publication: Identifying LasR Quorum Sensors with Improved Signal Specificity by Mapping the Sequence-Function Landscape. Zeng M, Sarker B, Rondthaler SN, Vu V, Andrews LB. ACS Synth Biol. 2024 Feb 16;13(2):568-589. doi: 10.1021/acssynbio.3c00543. Epub 2024 Jan 11. PubMed 38206199.
Backbone
  Vector backbone: pAN871
  Backbone size w/o insert (bp): 5455
  Modifications to backbone: Insert lasR gene after tetR gene
  Vector type: Synthetic Biology
Growth in bacteria
  Bacterial resistance: Kanamycin, 50 μg/mL
  Growth temperature: 37°C
  Growth strain: DH5alpha
  Copy number: Low Copy
Gene/Insert 1
  Gene/Insert name: quorum sensing regulator LasR
  Insert size (bp): 720
  Mutation: LasR A127N mutation
  Entrez Gene: lasR (a.k.a. PA1430)
  Promoter: In an operon
  Cloning method: Restriction Enzyme; 5′ cloning site BsaI (destroyed during cloning); 3′ cloning site BsaI (destroyed during cloning)
  Sequencing primers: 5′ CAGAGCCAGCCTTCTTATTCG; 3′ CCTGTCAAATGGACGAAGCAG
Gene/Insert 2
  Gene/Insert name: eYFP
  Insert size (bp): 720
  Promoter: PLas
  Cloning method: Restriction Enzyme; 5′ cloning site BbsI (destroyed during cloning); 3′ cloning site BbsI (destroyed during cloning)
  Sequencing primers: 5′ TGGCTCATAACACCCCTTG
Terms and licenses: Academic/Nonprofit Terms; Industry Terms: Not Available to Industry
How to cite: pMZ103-rbs1-m1 was a gift from Lauren Andrews (Addgene plasmid # 204463 ; http://n2t.net/addgene:204463 ; RRID:Addgene_204463)
